>Addgene plasmid #167439 | pMSR:MSMEG_5486:Dendra | depositor partial sequence | sequence record 325267 | partial
ATGACCAACCACCCGAGGTACTCACAGCAGCCGGACCCCCGCACCGGCGCCACGCCCGGTTACCCGGGTG
GGCGCCCCGACCCGTATCAGCAGACGTCCCAGTACGACTGGCGTTACGCCCAGCAGGTCCAGCAGGCGCC
CCAGTCGCCTCAGACGCATCAGACCCAGCCGGGCTTCCGCCCGGCGTATGACCCCTATCGCGCGCCCAGC
ACCGCGCAGCCCGTCGCGATCCCCGCGAAGAAGCGCTCCAGGGCCGGGCTGGCCGCGGGCGCCCTTGCGG
TGGCGGTGGTTTCGGCGGGCATCGGCGGCGGCGTCGCGACGCTCGTGCACAACGAGAGCCCGCAGTTGGG
CTCCCCGGCCATCGGTGCGGCACCGACCGTGCCCGCGGCCGCGCTGCCCGCAGGCAGCGTCGAGCAGGTC
GCGGCCAAGGTGGTGCCGAGTGTGGTCAAGCTCGAGACGGATCTGGGCCGCGCGTCGGAAGAGGGCTCGG
GCATCATCCTGACCGCCGACGGGCTCATCCTCACCAACAACCACGTCGTCGCGGCCGCGAAGGGCGACGG
TCCGGGACCGGCCGCCCAGACCAAGGTGACCTTCGCGGACGGCACCACACGGCCGTTCACGGTCGTCGGC
ACCGACCCCAGCAGCGACATCGCCGTGGTGCGGGCGCAGGACGTGTCCGGACTGACCCCGATCACGCTGG
GCTCGTCGGCGAACCTGCGCGTCGGCCAGGACGTCGTCGCCATCGGGTCCCCGCTTGGCCTCGAGGGCAC
CGTCACCACCGGCATCGTCAGCGCGCTCAACCGGCCCGTGGCCGCAGGCGGTGACACCCGTAACCAGAAC
ACCGTGCTCGACGCCATCCAGACCGACGCCGCGATCAACCCGGGCAACTCCGGTGGCGCACTGGTCAACA
TGAACGGCGAACTGGTCGGCATCAACTCGGCGATCGCGACCATGGGCGGCGATTCGCCCAACGCCCAGAG
CGGGTCGATCGGCCTCGGCTTCGCGATTCCGGTGGACCAGGCCAAGCGCATCGCCGACGAACTGATCCAG
AACGGTGTCGCCTCGCACGCGTCGCTGGGTGTGCAGGTGGCCAACGACAGGAGCAGTGACGGCGCGAAGA
TCGTCGAGGTCAACGACGGCGGTGCCGCCGCGGCGGCCGGCCTGCCCAGCGGTGTCGTGGTCACCAAGGT
CGACGACCGCGTGATCGGCAGCGCCGACGCGCTCGTGGCGGCCGTGCGGTCCAAGGCTCCCGGTGAGAAG
GTCACGCTGACCTACCTCGACCAGGCAGGCAAGCCGCAGACCGTGGACGTCACGCTGGGGAAGGCCGAGC
AG
