[The description below was written by a language model from this plasmid's Addgene catalogue record.]
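Description:
pMSR:MSMEG_5486:Dendra is a bacterial expression plasmid built on the pMSR:Dendra backbone, a shuttle-type vector that integrates into the mycobacterial chromosome at the L5 phage attachment site and, according to the record, also supports T7-driven expression in E. coli. It is propagated as a high-copy plasmid in standard E. coli cloning strains and selected with apramycin. The record does not list the origin of replication or the integrase cassette explicitly, and no feature table is provided, so the detailed layout of backbone elements cannot be described here.

The insert is the Mycobacterium smegmatis open reading frame MSMEG_5486, derived from the reference M. smegmatis genome sequence and introduced by ligation-independent cloning between an AseI site (destroyed in the process) and a HindIII site (retained). The function of the encoded protein is not stated in the record. Transcription in mycobacteria comes from pmycTetO, a mycobacterial promoter carrying tet operator sequences, which typically allows repression by TetR and induction with tetracycline analogues where a repressor is present. The gene is fused at its C terminus, through a glycine-alanine linker, to Dendra2 followed by a single FLAG epitope. Dendra2 is a green-to-red photoconvertible fluorescent protein, so the fusion can be used for live-cell localisation and pulse-chase style tracking, while the FLAG tag permits immunodetection or affinity capture.

The plasmid belongs to a systematic mycobacterial resource of tagged genes. Its stated purpose is to provide a C-terminal fluorescent fusion, delivered as a stable single-copy integrant for studying the protein's expression and subcellular distribution in mycobacteria.
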