Addgene plasmid #167439: pMSR:MSMEG_5486:Dendra
Purpose: C-term fluorescent fusion
Depositing lab: Keith Derbyshire & Joseph Wade. Depositing organization: Wadsworth Center, New York State Department of Health. Publication: A Mycobacterial Systems Resource for the Research Community. Judd JA, Canestrari J, Clark R, Joseph A, Lapierre P, Lasek-Nesselquist E, Mir M, Palumbo M, Smith C, Stone M, Upadhyay A, Wirth SE, Dedrick RM, Meier CG, Russell DA, Dills A, Dove E, Kester J, Wolf ID, Zhu J, Rubin ER, Fortune S, Hatfull GF, Gray TA, Wade JT, Derbyshire KM. mBio. 2021 Mar 2;12(2). pii: mBio.02401-20. doi: 10.1128/mBio.02401-20. PubMed 33653882.
Backbone
  Vector backbone: pMSR:Dendra
  Vector type: Bacterial Expression ; Integrating Mycobacterial Expression Vector attL5. T7 expression in E. coli
Growth in bacteria
  Bacterial resistance: Apramycin, 25 μg/mL
  Growth temperature: 37°C
  Growth strain: DH5alpha
  Copy number: High Copy
Gene/Insert
  Gene/Insert name: MSMEG_5486
  Species: M. smegmatis
  Promoter: pmycTetO
  Tag / fusion protein: Gly-Ala Linker/Dendra2/1x Flag Tag (C terminal on insert)
  Cloning method: Ligation Independent Cloning
  Sequencing primers: 5′ TGATAGAGTTTGTCCTCCCTATCAG; 3′ TCCATATGCACCTTGACACG
Resource information
  A portion of this plasmid was derived from a plasmid made by: CP000480.1
Terms and licenses: Academic/Nonprofit Terms; Industry Terms: Not Available to Industry
Depositor comments: 5' cloning site: AseI (destroyed), 3' cloning site: HindIII (not destroyed)
How to cite: pMSR:MSMEG_5486:Dendra was a gift from Keith Derbyshire & Joseph Wade (Addgene plasmid # 167439 ; http://n2t.net/addgene:167439 ; RRID:Addgene_167439)
